>Addgene plasmid #76485 | CDK15 gRNA (BRDN0001146647) | addgene full sequence | sequence record 185930 | Addgene Assembled Sequence
CCCGGGTGCAAAGATGGATAAAGTTTTAAACAGAGAGGAATCTTTGCAGCTAATGGACCTTCTAGGTCTT
GAAAGGAGTGGGAATTGGCTCCGGTGCCCGTCAGTGGGCAGAGCGCACATCGCCCACAGTCCCCGAGAAG
TTGGGGGGAGGGGTCGGCAATTGATCCGGTGCCTAGAGAAGGTGGCGCGGGGTAAACTGGGAAAGTGATG
TCGTGTACTGGCTCCGCCTTTTTCCCGAGGGTGGGGGAGAACCGTATATAAGTGCAGTAGTCGCCGTGAA
CGTTCTTTTTCGCAACGGGTTTGCCGCCAGAACACAGGTAAGTGCCGTGTGTGGTTCCCGCGGGCCTGGC
CTCTTTACGGGTTATGGCCCTTGCGTGCCTTGAATTACTTCCACCTGGCTGCAGTACGTGATTCTTGATC
CCGAGCTTCGGGTTGGAAGTGGGTGGGAGAGTTCGAGGCCTTGCGCTTAAGGAGCCCCTTCGCCTCGTGC
TTGAGTTGAGGCCTGGCCTGGGCGCTGGGGCCGCCGCGTGCGAATCTGGTGGCACCTTCGCGCCTGTCTC
GCTGCTTTCGATAAGTCTCTAGCCATTTAAAATTTTTGATGACCTGCTGCGACGCTTTTTTTCTGGCAAG
ATAGTCTTGTAAATGCGGGCCAAGATCTGCACACTGGTATTTCGGTTTTTGGGGCCGCGGGCGGCGACGG
GGCCCGTGCGTCCCAGCGCACATGTTCGGCGAGGCGGGGCCTGCGAGCGCGGCCACCGAGAATCGGACGG
GGGTAGTCTCAAGCTGGCCGGCCTGCTCTGGTGCCTGGCCTCGCGCCGCCGTGTATCGCCCCGCCCTGGG
CGGCAAGGCTGGCCCGGTCGGCACCAGTTGCGTGAGCGGAAAGATGGCCGCTTCCCGGCCCTGCTGCAGG
GAGCTCAAAATGGAGGACGCGGCGCTCGGGAGAGCGGGCGGGTGAGTCACCCACACAAAGGAAAAGGGCC
TTTCCGTCCTCAGCCGTCGCTTCATGTGACTCCACGGAGTACCGGGCGCCGTCCAGGCACCTCGATTAGT
TCTCGAGCTTTTGGAGTACGTCGTCTTTAGGTTGGGGGGAGGGGTTTTATGCGATGGAGTTTCCCCACAC
TGAGTGGGTGGAGACTGAAGTTAGGCCAGCTTGGCACTTGATGTAATTCTCCTTGGAATTTGCCCTTTTT
GAGTTTGGATCTTGGTTCATTCTCAAGCCTCAGACAGTGGTTCAAAGTTTTTTTCTTCCATTTCAGGTGT
CGTGACGTACGGCCACCATGACCGAGTACAAGCCCACGGTGCGCCTCGCCACCCGCGACGACGTCCCCAG
GGCCGTACGCACCCTCGCCGCCGCGTTCGCCGACTACCCCGCCACGCGCCACACCGTCGATCCGGACCGC
CACATCGAGCGGGTCACCGAGCTGCAAGAACTCTTCCTCACGCGCGTCGGGCTCGACATCGGCAAGGTGT
GGGTCGCGGACGACGGCGCCGCCGTGGCGGTCTGGACCACGCCGGAGAGCGTCGAAGCGGGGGCGGTGTT
CGCCGAGATCGGCCCGCGCATGGCCGAGTTGAGCGGTTCCCGGCTGGCCGCGCAGCAACAGATGGAAGGC
CTCCTGGCGCCGCACCGGCCCAAGGAGCCCGCGTGGTTCCTGGCCACCGTCGGAGTCTCGCCCGACCACC
AGGGCAAGGGTCTGGGCAGCGCCGTCGTGCTCCCCGGAGTGGAGGCGGCCGAGCGCGCCGGGGTGCCCGC
CTTCCTGGAGACCTCCGCGCCCCGCAACCTCCCCTTCTACGAGCGGCTCGGCTTCACCGTCACCGCCGAC
GTCGAGGTGCCCGAAGGACCGCGCACCTGGTGCATGACCCGCAAGCCCGGTGCCTGAACGCGTTAAGTCG
ACAATCAACCTCTGGATTACAAAATTTGTGAAAGATTGACTGGTATTCTTAACTATGTTGCTCCTTTTAC
GCTATGTGGATACGCTGCTTTAATGCCTTTGTATCATGCTATTGCTTCCCGTATGGCTTTCATTTTCTCC
TCCTTGTATAAATCCTGGTTGCTGTCTCTTTATGAGGAGTTGTGGCCCGTTGTCAGGCAACGTGGCGTGG
TGTGCACTGTGTTTGCTGACGCAACCCCCACTGGTTGGGGCATTGCCACCACCTGTCAGCTCCTTTCCGG
GACTTTCGCTTTCCCCCTCCCTATTGCCACGGCGGAACTCATCGCCGCCTGCCTTGCCCGCTGCTGGACA
GGGGCTCGGCTGTTGGGCACTGACAATTCCGTGGTGTTGTCGGGGAAATCATCGTCCTTTCCTTGGCTGC
TCGCCTGTGTTGCCACCTGGATTCTGCGCGGGACGTCCTTCTGCTACGTCCCTTCGGCCCTCAATCCAGC
GGACCTTCCTTCCCGCGGCCTGCTGCCGGCTCTGCGGCCTCTTCCGCGTCTTCGCCTTCGCCCTCAGACG
AGTCGGATCTCCCTTTGGGCCGCCTCCCCGCGTCGACTTTAAGACCAATGACTTACAAGGCAGCTGTAGA
TCTTAGCCACTTTTTAAAAGAAAAGGGGGGACTGGAAGGGCTAATTCACTCCCAACGAAGACAAGATCTG
CTTTTTGCTTGTACTGGGTCTCTCTGGTTAGACCAGATCTGAGCCTGGGAGCTCTCTGGCTAACTAGGGA
ACCCACTGCTTAAGCCTCAATAAAGCTTGCCTTGAGTGCTTCAAGTAGTGTGTGCCCGTCTGTTGTGTGA
CTCTGGTAACTAGAGATCCCTCAGACCCTTTTAGTCAGTGTGGAAAATCTCTAGCAGTACGTATAGTAGT
TCATGTCATCTTATTATTCAGTATTTATAACTTGCAAAGAAATGAATATCAGAGAGTGAGAGGAACTTGT
TTATTGCAGCTTATAATGGTTACAAATAAAGCAATAGCATCACAAATTTCACAAATAAAGCATTTTTTTC
ACTGCATTCTAGTTGTGGTTTGTCCAAACTCATCAATGTATCTTATCATGTCTGGCTCTAGCTATCCCGC
CCCTAACTCCGCCCATCCCGCCCCTAACTCCGCCCAGTTCCGCCCATTCTCCGCCCCATGGCTGACTAAT
TTTTTTTATTTATGCAGAGGCCGAGGCCGCCTCGGCCTCTGAGCTATTCCAGAAGTAGTGAGGAGGCTTT
TTTGGAGGCCTAGGGACGTACCCAATTCGCCCTATAGTGAGTCGTATTACGCGCGCTCACTGGCCGTCGT
TTTACAACGTCGTGACTGGGAAAACCCTGGCGTTACCCAACTTAATCGCCTTGCAGCACATCCCCCTTTC
GCCAGCTGGCGTAATAGCGAAGAGGCCCGCACCGATCGCCCTTCCCAACAGTTGCGCAGCCTGAATGGCG
AATGGG
[124 nt withheld, positions 3367-3490]
C
[91 nt withheld, positions 3492-3582]
A
[49 nt withheld, positions 3584-3632]
CCTTTGACGTTGGAGTCCACGTTCTTT
[37 nt withheld, positions 3660-3696]
ACCCTATCTCGGTCTATTCTTTTGATTTATAAGGGATTTTGCCGATTTCGGCCTATTGGTTAAAAAATGA
GCTGATTTAACAAAAATTTAACGCGAATTTTAACAAAATATTAACGCTTACAATTTAGGTGGCACTTTTC
GGGGAAATGTGCGCGGAACCCCTATTTGTTTATTTTTCTAAATACATTCAAATATGTATCCGCTCATGAG
ACAATAACCCTGATAAATGCTTCAATAATATTGAAAAAGGAAGAGTATGAGTATTCAACATTTCCGTGTC
GCCCTTATTCCCTTTTTTGCGGCATTTTGCCTTCCTGTTTTTGCTCACCCAGAAACGCTGGTGAAAGTAA
AAGATGCTGAAGATCAGTTGGGTGCACGAGTGGGTTACATCGAACTGGATCTCAACAGCGGTAAGATCCT
TGAGAGTTTTCGCCCCGAAGAACGTTTTCCAATGATGAGCACTTTTAAAGTTCTGCTATGTGGCGCGGTA
TTATCCCGTATTGACGCCGGGCAAGAGCAACTCGGTCGCCGCATACACTATTCTCAGAATGACTTGGTTG
AGTACTCACCAGTCACAGAAAAGCATCTTACGGATGGCATGACAGTAAGAGAATTATGCAGTGCTGCCAT
AACCATGAGTGATAACACTGCGGCCAACTTACTTCTGACAACGATCGGAGGACCGAAGGAGCTAACCGCT
TTTTTGCACAACATGGGGGATCATGTAACTCGCCTTGATCGTTGGGAACCGGAGCTGAATGAAGCCATAC
CAAACGACGAGCGTGACACCACGATGCCTGTAGCAATGGCAACAACGTTGCGCAAACTATTAACTGGCGA
ACTACTTACTCTAGCTTCCCGGCAACAATTAATAGACTGGATGGAGGCGGATAAAGTTGCAGGACCACTT
CTGCGCTCGGCCCTTCCGGCTGGCTGGTTTATTGCTGATAAATCTGGAGCCGGTGAGCGTGGGTCTCGCG
GTATCATTGCAGCACTGGGGCCAGATGGTAAGCCCTCCCGTATCGTAGTTATCTACACGACGGGGAGTCA
GGCAACTATGGATGAACGAAATAGACAGATCGCTGAGATAGGTGCCTCACTGATTAAGCATTGGTAACTG
TCAGACCAAGTTTACTCATATATACTTTAGATTGATTTAAAACTTCATTTTTAATTTAAAAGGATCTAGG
TGAAGATCCTTTTTGATAATCTCATGACCAAAATCCCTTAACGTGAGTTTTCGTTCCACTGAGCGTCAGA
CCCCGTAGAAAAGATCAAAGGATCTTCTTGAGATCCTTTTTTTCTGCGCGTAATCTGCTGCTTGCAAACA
AAAAAACCACCGCTACCAGCGGTGGTTTGTTTGCCGGATCAAGAGCTACCAACTCTTTTTCCGAAGGTAA
CTGGCTTCAGCAGAGCGCAGATACCAAATACTGTTCTTCTAGTGTAGCCGTAGTTAGGCCACCACTTCAA
GAACTCTGTAGCACCGCCTACATACCTCGCTCTGCTAATCCTGTTACCAGTGGCTGCTGCCAGTGGCGAT
AAGTCGTGTCTTACCGGGTTGGACTCAAGACGATAGTTACCGGATAAGGCGCAGCGGTCGGGCTGAACGG
GGGGTTCGTGCACACAGCCCAGCTTGGAGCGAACGACCTACACCGAACTGAGATACCTACAGCGTGAGCT
ATGAGAAAGCGCCACGCTTCCCGAAGGGAGAAAGGCGGACAGGTATCCGGTAAGCGGCAGGGTCGGAACA
GGAGAGCGCACGAGGGAGCTTCCAGGGGGAAACGCCTGGTATCTTTATAGTCCTGTCGGGTTTCGCCACC
TCTGACTTGAGCGTCGATTTTTGTGATGCTCGTCAGGGGGGCGGAGCCTATGGAAAAACGCCAGCAACGC
GGCCTTTTTACGGTTCCTGGCCTTTTGCTGGCCTTTTGCTCACATGTTCTTTCCTGCGTTATCCCCTGAT
TCTGTGGATAACCGTATTACCGCCTTTGAGTGAGCTGATACCGCTCGCCGCAGCCGAACGACCGAGCGCA
GCGAGTCAGTGAGCGAGGAAGCGGAAGAGCGCCCAATACGCAAACCGCCTCTCCCCGCGCGTTGGCCGAT
TCATTAATGCAGCTGGCACGACAGGTTTCCCGACTGGAAAGCGGGCAGTGAGCGCAACGCAATTAATGTG
AGTTAGCTCACTCATTAGGCACCCCAGGCTTTACACTTTATGCTTCCGGCTCGTATGTTGTGTGGAATTG
TGAGCGGATAACAATTTCACACAGGAAACAGCTATGACCATGATTACGCCAAGCGCGCAATTAACCCTCA
CTAAAGGGAACAAAAGCTGGAGCTGCAAGCTTAATGTAGTCTTATGCAATACTCTTGTAGTCTTGCAACA
TGGTAACGATGAGTTAGCAACATGCCTTACAAGGAGAGAAAAAGCACCGTGCATGCCGATTGGTGGAAGT
AAGGTGGTACGATCGTGCCTTATTAGGAAGGCAACAGACGGGTCTGACATGGATTGGACGAACCACTGAA
TTGCCGCATTGCAGAGATATTGTATTTAAGTGCCTAGCTCGATACATAAACGGGTCTCTCTGGTTAGACC
AGATCTGAGCCTGGGAGCTCTCTGGCTAACTAGGGAACCCACTGCTTAAGCCTCAATAAAGCTTGCCTTG
AGTGCTTCAAGTAGTGTGTGCCCGTCTGTTGTGTGACTCTGGTAACTAGAGATCCCTCAGACCCTTTTAG
TCAGTGTGGAAAATCTCTAGCAGTGGCGCCCGAACAGGGACTTGAAAGCGAAAGGGAAACCAGAGGAGCT
CTCTCGACGCAGGACTCGGCTTGCTGAAGCGCGCACGGCAAGAGGCGAGGGGCGGCGACTGGTGAGTACG
CCAAAAATTTTGACTAGCGGAGGCTAGAAGGAGAGAGATGGGTGCGAGAGCGTCAGTATTAAGCGGGGGA
GAATTAGATCGCGATGGGAAAAAATTCGGTTAAGGCCAGGGGGAAAGAAAAAATATAAATTAAAACATAT
AGTATGGGCAAGCAGGGAGCTAGAACGATTCGCAGTTAATCCTGGCCTGTTAGAAACATCAGAAGGCTGT
AGACAAATACTGGGACAGCTACAACCATCCCTTCAGACAGGATCAGAAGAACTTAGATCATTATATAATA
CAGTAGCAACCCTCTATTGTGTGCATCAAAGGATAGAGATAAAAGACACCAAGGAAGCTTTAGACAAGAT
AGAGGAAGAGCAAAACAAAAGTAAGACCACCGCACAGCAAGCGGCCGCTGATCTTCAGACCTGGAGGAGG
AGATATGAGGGACAATTGGAGAAGTGAATTATATAAATATAAAGTAGTAAAAATTGAACCATTAGGAGTA
GCACCCACCAAGGCAAAGAGAAGAGTGGTGCAGAGAGAAAAAAGAGCAGTGGGAATAGGAGCTTTGTTCC
TTGGGTTCTTGGGAGCAGCAGGAAGCACTATGGGCGCAGCGTCAATGACGCTGACGGTACAGGCCAGACA
ATTATTGTCTGGTATAGTGCAGCAGCAGAACAATTTGCTGAGGGCTATTGAGGCGCAACAGCATCTGTTG
CAACTCACAGTCTGGGGCATCAAGCAGCTCCAGGCAAGAATCCTGGCTGTGGAAAGATACCTAAAGGATC
AACAGCTCCTGGGGATTTGGGGTTGCTCTGGAAAACTCATTTGCACCACTGCTGTGCCTTGGAATGCTAG
TTGGAGTAATAAATCTCTGGAACAGATTTGGAATCACACGACCTGGATGGAGTGGGACAGAGAAATTAAC
AATTACACAAGCTTAATACACTCCTTAATTGAAGAATCGCAAAACCAGCAAGAAAAGAATGAACAAGAAT
TATTGGAATTAGATAAATGGGCAAGTTTGTGGAATTGGTTTAACATAACAAATTGGCTGTGGTATATAAA
ATTATTCATAATGATAGTAGGAGGCTTGGTAGGTTTAAGAATAGTTTTTGCTGTACTTTCTATAGTGAAT
AGAGTTAGGCAGGGATATTCACCATTATCGTTTCAGACCCACCTCCCAACCCCGAGGGGACCCAGAGAGG
GCCTATTTCCCATGATTCCTTCATATTTGCATATACGATACAAGGCTGTTAGAGAGATAATTAGAATTAA
TTTGACTGTAAACACAAAGATATTAGTACAAAATACGTGACGTAGAAAGTAATAATTTCTTGGGTAGTTT
GCAGTTTTAAAATTATGTTTTAAAATGGACTATCATATGCTTACCGTAACTTGAAAGTATTTCGATTTCT
TGGCTTTATATATCTTGTGGAAAGGACGAAACACCGCTCCAAGTTCAAGTAAGATGGTTTTAGAGCTAGA
AATAGCAAGTTAAAATAAGGCTAGTCCGTTATCAACTTGAAAAAGTGGCACCGAGTCGGTGCTTTTTTAA
GCTTGGCGTAACTAGATCTTGAGACAAATGGCAGTATTCATCCACAATTTTAAAAGAAAAGGGGGGATTG
GGGGGTACAGTGCAGGGGAAAGAATAGTAGACATAATAGCAACAGACATACAAACTAAAGAATTACAAAA
ACAAATTACAAAAATTCAAAATTTTCGGGTTTATTACAGGGACAGCAGAGATCCACTTTGGCGCCGGCTC
GAGGGGG
Features (pLannotate 1.2.2; 29 found; start..end, strand, type, name):
     14..80      +  CDS            small t antigen (fragment): SV40 (simian virus 40) small t antigen
    106..317     +  promoter       EF-1α core promoter: core promoter for human elongation factor EF-1α
    318..1256    +  intron         EF-1α intron A: intron upstream of the start codon of human EF-1α
   1278..1877    +  CDS            PuroR (fragment): puromycin N-acetyltransferase; pac from Streptomyces; confers resistance to puromycin
   1893..2481    +  misc_feature   WPRE: woodchuck hepatitis virus posttranscriptional regulatory element
   2532..2551    +  misc_feature   cPPT/CTS (fragment): central polypurine tract and central termination sequence of HIV-1
   2553..2786    +  LTR            3' LTR (ΔU3): self-inactivating 3' long terminal repeat (LTR) from HIV-1
   2864..2985    +  polyA_signal   SV40 poly(A) signal: SV40 polyadenylation signal
   3025..3160    +  rep_origin     SV40 ori: SV40 origin of replication
   3181..3199    -  promoter       T7 promoter: promoter for bacteriophage T7 RNA polymerase
   3207..3362    +  CDS            lacZα (fragment): LacZα fragment of β-galactosidase; lacZ fragment
   3367..3795    +  rep_origin     f1 ori (sequence partly withheld): f1 bacteriophage origin of replication; arrow indicates direction of (+) strand synthesis
   3848..3952    +  promoter       AmpR promoter: bla
   3953..4813    +  CDS            AmpR: β-lactamase; bla; confers resistance to ampicillin, carbenicillin, and related antibiotics
   4984..5572    +  rep_origin     ori: high-copy-number ColE1/pMB1/pBR322/pUC origin of replication
   5755..5847    +  CDS            lacI (fragment): lac repressor; lacI; The lac repressor binds to the lac operator to inhibit transcription in E. coli. This inhibition can be relieved by adding lactose or isopropyl-β-D-thiogalactopyranoside (IPTG).
   5860..5881    +  protein_bind   CAP binding site: CAP binding activates transcription in the presence of cAMP. E. coli catabolite activator protein
   5896..5926    +  promoter       lac promoter: promoter for the E. coli lac operon
   5934..5950    +  protein_bind   lac operator: The lac repressor binds to the lac operator to inhibit transcription in E. coli. This inhibition can be relieved by adding lactose or isopropyl-β-D-thiogalactopyranoside (IPTG). lac repressor encoded by lacI
   5995..6013    +  promoter       T3 promoter: promoter for bacteriophage T3 RNA polymerase
   6041..6267    +  promoter       RSV promoter: Rous sarcoma virus enhancer/promoter
   6268..6448    +  LTR            5' LTR (truncated): truncated 5' long terminal repeat (LTR) from HIV-1
   6495..6620    +  misc_feature   HIV-1 Ψ: packaging signal of human immunodeficiency virus type 1
   6604..6967    +  CDS            HIV-1 gag (fragment): gag protein from human immunodeficiency virus 1; gag
   7113..7346    +  misc_feature   RRE: The Rev response element (RRE) of HIV-1 allows for Rev-dependent mRNA export from the nucleus to the cytoplasm.
   7723..7749    +  CDS            Rev (fragment): human immunodeficiency virus 1 (HIV-1) Rev protein; rev; enhances nuclear export of unspliced and incompletely spliced viral mRNAs
   7753..7993    +  promoter       U6 promoter: RNA polymerase III promoter for human U6 snRNA
   8023..8098    +  misc_RNA       gRNA scaffold: guide RNA scaffold for the Streptococcus pyogenes CRISPR/Cas9 system
   8154..8271    +  misc_feature   cPPT/CTS: central polypurine tract and central termination sequence of HIV-1
