[The description below was written by a language model from this plasmid's Addgene catalogue record and pLannotate feature annotations shown in this document.]
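Description:
CDK15 gRNA (BRDN0001146647) is a third-generation lentiviral guide RNA plasmid built on the lentiGuide-Puro backbone and designed to target human CDK15 (also known as ALS2CR7, PFTAIRE2 or PFTK2) for CRISPR-Cas9 editing. The assembled sequence is 8,323 nt. In bacteria it is maintained through a high-copy ColE1/pUC-type origin and selected with ampicillin via the β-lactamase gene. An f1 origin, an SV40 origin and leftover lac, T7 and T3 cloning-vector elements are also annotated in the backbone.

The lentiviral transfer cassette begins with an RSV promoter fused to a truncated HIV-1 5' LTR, which makes genomic RNA production independent of Tat. This is followed by the Ψ packaging signal with a partial gag sequence and by the RRE for Rev-dependent nuclear export. Downstream, a human U6 RNA polymerase III promoter drives the CDK15-specific spacer joined to the Streptococcus pyogenes guide RNA scaffold, followed by a cPPT/CTS element that aids nuclear import of the viral genome. A separate EF-1α core promoter with its intron A expresses puromycin N-acetyltransferase, allowing puromycin selection of transduced mammalian cells. A WPRE enhances transcript expression, and a self-inactivating ΔU3 3' LTR ends the proviral region ahead of an SV40 polyadenylation signal.

The plasmid does not encode Cas9, so it must be used with a separate Cas9 vector such as lentiCas9-Blast or in cells that already express Cas9. The guide was designed against several CDK15 reference transcripts and belongs to a human kinome gRNA collection associated with work on optimized sgRNA design. Its typical use is targeted disruption of CDK15.
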