Addgene plasmid #76485: CDK15 gRNA (BRDN0001146647)
Purpose: 3rd generation lentiviral gRNA plasmid targeting human CDK15
Depositing lab: John Doench & David Root. Depositing organization: Broad Institute. Publication: Optimized sgRNA design to maximize activity and minimize off-target effects of CRISPR-Cas9. Doench JG, Fusi N, Sullender M, Hegde M, Vaimberg EW, Donovan KF, Smith I, Tothova Z, Wilen C, Orchard R, Virgin HW, Listgarten J, Root DE. Nat Biotechnol. 2016 Jan 18. doi: 10.1038/nbt.3437. PubMed 26780180.
Backbone
  Vector backbone: lentiGuide-Puro
  Backbone manufacturer: Zhang Lab (Addgene plasmid # 52963)
  Vector type: Mammalian Expression, Lentiviral, CRISPR
  Selectable markers: Puromycin
Growth in bacteria
  Bacterial resistance: Ampicillin, 100 μg/mL
  Growth temperature: 37°C
  Growth strain: DH5alpha
  Copy number: High Copy
Gene/Insert
  Gene/Insert name: CDK15 (alt names: CDK15; NM_001261435.1)
  gRNA/shRNA sequence: CTCCAAGTTCAAGTAAGATG
  Species: H. sapiens (human)
  Entrez Gene: CDK15 (a.k.a. ALS2CR7, PFTAIRE2, PFTK2)
  Promoter: hU6
  Cloning method: Unknown
  Sequencing primers: 5′ U6-F; 3′ pS2-R
Terms and licenses: Academic/Nonprofit Terms; Industry Terms: Not Available to Industry
Depositor comments: The gRNA was designed to target the following Genbank reference sequence(s): NM_001261435.1,NM_001261436.1,NM_139158.2. Note that this plasmid does NOT contain Cas9. It should be used in conjunction with lentiCas9-Blast (Addgene #52962) or otherwise with cell lines already expressing Cas9. Browse the full kinome gRNA library at http://www.addgene.org/pooled-library/broadgpp-human-kinome/ or visit http://www.broadinstitute.org/rnai/public/ for detailed protocols and information.
How to cite: CDK15 gRNA (BRDN0001146647) was a gift from John Doench & David Root (Addgene plasmid # 76485 ; http://n2t.net/addgene:76485 ; RRID:Addgene_76485)
