>Addgene plasmid #76485 | CDK15 gRNA (BRDN0001146647) | depositor partial sequence | sequence record 143945 | Target Sequence
CTCCAAGTTCAAGTAAGATG
