>Addgene plasmid #76485 | CDK15 gRNA (BRDN0001146647) | addgene partial sequence | sequence record 185929 | hU6-F
ACGTAGAAAGTAATAATTTCTTGGGTAGTTTGCAGTTTTAAAATTATGTTTTAAAATGGACTATCATATG
CTTACCGTAACTTGAAAGTATTTCGATTTCTTGGCTTTATATATCTTGTGGAAAGGACGAAACACCGCTC
CAAGTTCAAGTAAGATGGTTTTAGAGCTAGAAATAGCAAGTTAAAATAAGGCTAGTCCGTTATCAACTTG
AAAAAGTGGCACCGAGTCGGTGCTTTTTTAAGCTTGGCGTAACTAGATCTTGAGACAAATGGCAGTATTC
ATCCACAATTTTAAAAGAAAAGGGGGGATTGGGGGGTACAGTGCAGGGGAAAGAATAGTAGACATAATAG
CAACAGACATACAAACTAAAGAATTACAAAAACAAATTACAAAAATTCAAAATTTTCGGGTTTATTACAG
GGACAGCAGAGATCCACTTTGGCGCCGGCTCGAGGGGGCCCGGGTGCAAAGATGGATAAAGTTTTAAACA
GAGAGGAATCTTTGCAGCTAATGGACCTTCTAGGTCTTGAAAGGAGTGGGAATTGGCTCCGGTGCCCGTC
AGTGGGCAGA
